>Addgene plasmid #172801 | pLBT0050 | addgene full sequence | sequence record 347445 | Addgene NGS Result
CGCTTTACTTGTCTTCTGCACGAAGTGGTTTAAACTATCAGTGTTTGACAGGATATATTGGCGGGTAAAC
CTAAGAGAAAAGAGCGTTTATTAGAATAATCGGATATTTAAAAGGGCGTGAAAAGGTTTATCCGTTCGTC
CATTTGTATGTGCATGCCAACCACAGGGTTCCCCAGATCAGGCGCTGGCTGCTGAACCCCCAGCCGGAAC
TGACCCCACAAGGCCCTAGCGTTTGCAATGCACCAGGTCATCATTGACCCAGGCGTGTTCCACCAGGCCG
CTGCCTCGCAACTCTTCGCAGGCTTCGCCGACCTGCTCGCGCCACTTCTTCACGCGGGTGGAATCCGATC
CGCACATGAGGCGGAAGGTTTCCAGCTTGAGCGGGTACGGCTCCCGGTGCGAGCTGAAATAGTCGAACAT
CCGTCGGGCCGTCGGCGACAGCTTGCGGTACTTCTCCCATATGAATTTCGTGTAGTGGTCGCCAGCAAAC
AGCACGACGATTTCCTCGTCGATCAGGACCTGGCAACGGGACGTTTTCTTGCCACGGTCCAGGACGCGGA
AGCGGTGCAGCAGCGACACCGATTCCAGGTGCCCAACGCGGTCGGACGTGAAGCCCATCGCCGTCGCCTG
TAGGCGCGACAGGCATTCCTCGGCCTTCGTGTAATACCGGCCATTGATCGACCAGCCCAGGTCCTGGCAA
AGCTCGTAGAACGTGAAGGTGATCGGCTCGCCGATAGGGGTGCGCTTCGCGTACTCCAACACCTGCTGCC
ACACCAGTTCGTCATCGTCGGCCCGCAGCTCGACGCCGGTGTAGGTGATCTTCACGTCCTTGTTGACGTG
GAAAATGACCTTGTTTTGCAGCGCCTCGCGCGGGATTTTCTTGTTGCGCGTGGTGAACAGGGCAGAGCGG
GCCGTGTCGTTTGGCATCGCTCGCATCGTGTCCGGCCACGGCGCAATATCGAACAAGGAAAGCTGCATTT
CCTTGATCTGCTGCTTCGTGTGTTTCAGCAACGCGGCCTGCTTGGCCTCGCTGACCTGTTTTGCCAGGTC
CTCGCCGGCGGTTTTTCGCTTCTTGGTCGTCATAGTTCCTCGCGTGTCGATGGTCATCGACTTCGCCAAA
CCTGCCGCCTCCTGTTCAAGACGACGCGAACGCTCCACGGCGGCCGATGGCGCGGGCAGGGCAGGGGGAG
CCAGTTGCACGCTGTCGCGCTCGATCTTGGCCGTAGCTTGCTGGACCATCGAGCCGACGGACTGGAAGGT
TTCGCGGGGCGCACGCATGACGGTGCGGCTTGCGATGGTTTCGGCATCCTCGGCGGAAAACCCCGCGTCG
ATCAGTTCTTGCCTGTATGCCTTCCGGTCAAACGTCCGATTCATTCACCCTCCTTGCGGGATTGCCCCGA
CTCACGCCGGGGCAATGTGCCCTTATTCCTGATTTGACCCGCCTGGTGCCTTGGTGTCCAGATAATCCAC
CTTATCGGCAATGAAGTCGGTCCCGTAGACCGTCTGGCCGTCCTTCTCGTACTTGGTATTCCGAATCTTG
CCCTGCACGAATACCAGCGACCCCTTGCCCAAATACTTGCCGTGGGCCTCGGCCTGAGAGCCAAAACACT
TGATGCGGAAGAAGTCGGTGCGCTCCTGCTTGTCGCCGGCATCGTTGCGCCACATCTAGGATCTGCCAGG
AACCGTAAAAAGGCCGCGTTGCTGGCGTTTTTCCATAGGCTCCGCCCCCCTGACGAGCATCACAAAAATC
GACGCTCAAGTCAGAGGTGGCGAAACCCGACAGGACTATAAAGATACCAGGCGTTTCCCCCTGGAAGCTC
CCTCGTGCGCTCTCCTGTTCCGACCCTGCCGCTTACCGGATACCTGTCCGCCTTTCTCCCTTCGGGAAGC
GTGGCGCTTTCTCATAGCTCACGCTGTAGGTATCTCAGTTCGGTGTAGGTCGTTCGCTCCAAGCTGGGCT
GTGTGCACGAACCCCCCGTTCAGCCCGACCGCTGCGCCTTATCCGGTAACTATCGTCTTGAGTCCAACCC
GGTAAGACACGACTTATCGCCACTGGCAGCAGCCACTGGTAACAGGATTAGCAGAGCGAGGTATGTAGGC
GGTGCTACAGAGTTCTTGAAGTGGTGGCCTAACTACGGCTACACTAGAAGAACAGTATTTGGTATCTGCG
CTCTGCTGAAGCCAGTTACCTTCGGAAAAAGAGTTGGTAGCTCTTGATCCGGCAAACAAACCACCGCTGG
TAGCGGTGGTTTTTTTGTTTGCAAGCAGCAGATTACGCGCAGAAAAAAAGGATCTCAAGAAGATCCTTTG
ATCTTTTCTACGGGGTCTGACGCTCAGTGGAACGAAAACTCACGTTAAGGGATTTTGGTCATGAGATTAT
CAAAAAGGATCTTCACCTAGATCCTTTTAAATTAAAAATGAAGTTTTAAATCAATCTAAAGTATATATGA
GTAAACTTGGTCTGACAGTTACCAATGCTTAATCAGTGAGGCACCTATCTCAGCGATCTGTCTATTTCGT
TCATCCATAGTTGCCTGACTCCCCGTCGTGTAGATAACTACGATACGGGAGGGCTTACCATCTGGCCCCA
GTGCTGCAATGATACCGCGAGAACCACGCTCACCGGCTCCAGATTTATCAGCAATAAACCAGCCAGCCGG
AAGGGCCGAGCGCAGAAGTGGTCCTGCAACTTTATCCGCCTCCATCCAGTCTATTAATTGTTGCCGGGAA
GCTAGAGTAAGTAGTTCGCCAGTTAATAGTTTGCGCAACGTTGTTGCCATTGCTACAGGCATCGTGGTGT
CACGCTCGTCGTTTGGTATGGCTTCATTCAGCTCCGGTTCCCAACGATCAAGGCGAGTTACATGATCCCC
CATGTTGTGCAAAAAAGCGGTTAGCTCCTTCGGTCCTCCGATCGTTGTCAGAAGTAAGTTGGCCGCAGTG
TTATCACTCATGGTTATGGCAGCACTGCATAATTCTCTTACTGTCATGCCATCCGTAAGATGCTTTTCTG
TGACTGGTGAGTACTCAACCAAGTCATTCTGAGAATAGTGTATGCGGCGACCGAGTTGCTCTTGCCCGGC
GTCAATACGGGATAATACCGCGCCACATAGCAGAACTTTAAAAGTGCTCATCATTGGAAAACGTTCTTCG
GGGCGAAAACTCTCAAGGATCTTACCGCTGTTGAGATCCAGTTCGATGTAACCCACTCGTGCACCCAACT
GATCTTCAGCATCTTTTACTTTCACCAGCGTTTCTGGGTGAGCAAAAACAGGAAGGCAAAATGCCGCAAA
AAAGGGAATAAGGGCGACACGGAAATGTTGAATACTCATACTCTTCCTTTTTCAATATTATTGAAGCATT
TATCAAGGTTATTGTCTCATGAGCGGATACATATTTGAATGTATTTAGAAAAATAAACAAATAGGGGTTC
CGCGCACGAATTGGCCAGCGCTGCCATTTTTGGGGTGAGGCCGTTCGCGGCCGAGGGGCGCAGCCCCTGG
GGGGATGGGAGGCCCGCGTTAGCGGGCCGGGAGGGTTCGAGAAGGGGGGGCACCCCCCTTCGGCGTGCGC
GGTCACGCGCACAGGGCGCAGCCCTGGTTAAAAACAAGGTTTATAAATATTGGTTTAAAAGCAGGTTAAA
AGACAGGTTAGCGGTGGCCGAAAAACGGGCGGAAACCCTTGCAAATGCTGGATTTTCTGCCTGTGGACAG
CCCCTCAAATGTCAATAGGTGCGCCCCTCATCTGTCAGCACTCTGCCCCTCAAGTGTCAAGGATCGCGCC
CCTCATCTGTCAGTAGTCGCGCCCCTCAAGTGTCAATACCGCAGGGCACTTATCCCCAGGCTTGTCCACA
TCATCTGTGGGAAACTCGCGTAAAATCAGGCGTTTTCGCCGATTTGCGAGGCTGGCCAGCTCCACGTCGC
CGGCCGAAATCGAGCCTGCCCCTCATCTGTCAACGCCGCGCCGGGTGAGTCGGCCCCTCAAGTGTCAACG
TCCGCCCCTCATCTGTCAGTGAGGGCCAAGTTTTCCGCGAGGTATCCACAACGCCGGCGGCCGCGGTGTC
TCGCACACGGCTTCGACGGCGTTTCTGGCGCGTTTGCAGGGCCATAGACGGCCGCCAGCCCAGCGGCGAG
GGCAACCAGCCCGGTGAGCGTCGCAAAGGAGATCCTGATCTGACTGATGGGCTGCCTGTATCGAGTGGTG
ATTTTGTGCCGAGCTGCCGGTCGGGGAGCTGTTGGCTGGCTGGTGGCAGGATATATTGTGGTGTAAACAA
ATTGACGCTTAGACAACTTAATAACACATTGCGGACGTTTTTAATGTACTGGGGTGGATGCAGTGGGCCC
CACTCTGTGAAGACAAACTAGAATTCGAGCTCGGAGGAATTCCAATCCCACAAAAATCTGAGCTTAACAG
CACAGTTGCTCCTCTCAGAGCAGAATCGGGTATTCAACACCCTCATATCAACTACTACGTTGTGTATAAC
GGTCCACATGCCGGTATATACGATGACTGGGGTTGTACAAAGGCGGCAACAAACGGCGTTCCCGGAGTTG
CACACAAGAAATTTGCCACTATTACAGAGGCAAGAGCAGCAGCTGACGCGTACACAACAAGTCAGCAAAC
AGACAGGTTGAACTTCATCCCCAAAGGAGAAGCTCAACTCAAGCCCAAGAGCTTTGCTAAGGCCCTAACA
AGCCCACCAAAGCAAAAAGCCCACTGGCTCACGCTAGGAACCAAAAGGCCCAGCAGTGATCCAGCCCCAA
AAGAGATCTCCTTTGCCCCGGAGATTACAATGGACGATTTCCTCTATCTTTACGATCTAGGAAGGAAGTT
CGAAGGTGAAGGTGACGACACTATGTTCACCACTGATAATGAGAAGGTTAGCCTCTTCAATTTCAGAAAG
AATGCTGACCCACAGATGGTTAGAGAGGCCTACGCAGCAAGTCTCATCAAGACGATCTACCCGAGTAACA
ATCTCCAGGAGATCAAATACCTTCCCAAGAAGGTTAAAGATGCAGTCAAAAGATTCAGGACTAATTGCAT
CAAGAACACAGAGAAAGACATATTTCTCAAGATCAGAAGTACTATTCCAGTATGGACGATTCAAGGCTTG
CTTCATAAACCAAGGCAAGTAATAGAGATTGGAGTCTCTAAAAAGGTAGTTCCTACTGAATCTAAGGCCA
TGCATGGAGTCTAAGATTCAAATCGAGGATCTAACAGAACTCGCCGTCAAGACTGGCGAACAGTTCATAC
AGAGTCTTTTACGACTCAATGACAAGAAGAAAATCTTCGTCAACATGGTGGAGCACGACACTCTGGTCTA
CTCCAAAAATGTCAAAGATACAGTCTCAGAAGATCAAAGGGCTATTGAGACTTTTCAACAAAGGATAATT
TCGGGAAACCTCCTCGGATTCCATTGCCCAGCTATCTGTCACTTCATCGAAAGGACAGTAGAAAAGGAAG
GTGGCTCCTACAAATGCCATCATTGCGATAAAGGAAAGGCTATCATTCAAGATCTCTCTGCCGACAGTGG
TCCCAAAGATGGACCCCCACCCACGAGGAGCATCGTGGAAAAAGAAGAGGTTCCAACCACGTCTACAAAG
CAAGTGGATTGATGTGACATCTCCACTGACGTAAGGGATGACGCACAATCCCACTATCCTTCGCAAGACC
CTTCCTCTATATAAGGAAGTTCATTTCATTTGGAGAGGACACGCTCGAGTATAAGAGCTCATTTTTACAA
CAATTACCAACAACAACAAACAACAAACAACATTACAATTACATTTACAATTATCGATACAATGGCTTCC
TCTATGCTCTCTTCCGCTACTATGGTTGCCTCTCCGGCTCAGGCCACTATGGTCGCTCCTTTCAACGGAC
TTAAGTCCTCCGCTGCCTTCCCAGCCACCCGCAAGGCTAACAACGACATTACTTCCATCACAAGCAACGG
CGGAAGAGTTAACTGCATGCAGGTCATTTATATTTCTTCTTTCACTTTTTTATTATTCCATATGATTTTT
TTCGGTTCTTTCTTCGAATCTACATAAACTAATATCATTGGAAAAATCGAAAAAATAGGTGTGGCCTCCG
ATTGGAAAGAAGAAGTTTGAGACTCTCTCTTACCTTCCTGACCTTACCGATTCCGAAGGTGCTCAAGACC
AGAGAGAAAACTCCATTGATGTTGTTCAGCAAGGACAACAAAAAGGGAACCAAGGATCAAGTGTCGAAAA
AAGACCTCAACAACGCTTAACCATGGATGTCTCTCCTTTCGGATTGTTGGATCCTTTGTCACCAATGAGG
ACGATGCGACAAATGTTAGATACTATGGACAGGATGTTCGAGGACACTATGCCTGTCTCAGGAAGAAACA
GAGGAGGAAGTGGAGTGTCAGAGATTCGTGCACCGTGGGACATCAAAGAGGAAGAACACGAGATCAAGAT
GCGTTTCGACATGCCTGGACTCTCTAAAGAGGACGTCAAAATCTCTGTAGAAGATAACGTACTTGTGATC
AAAGGAGAGCAGAAGAAGGAGGACAGTGATGATTCTTGGTCTGGAAGAAGCGTTAGCTCATATGGAACAC
GACTTCAGCTCCCAGACAACTGTGAGAAAGACAAGATCAAAGCTGAGCTCAAGAACGGAGTCCTCTTTAT
CACTATCCCTAAGACCAAAGTCGAACGCAAAGTCATCGATGTCCAGATTCAATCTTCGGGCAGCGTGCAG
CTCGCCGACCACTACCAGCAGAACACCCCCATCGGCGACGGCCCCGTGCTGCTGCCCGACAACCACTACC
TGAGCTACCAGTCCGCCCTGAGCAAAGACCCCAACGAGAAGCGCGATCACATGGTCCTGCTGGAGTTCGT
GACCGCCGCCGGGATCACTCTCGGCATGGACGAGCTGTACAAGTACCCATACGATGTTCCTGACTATGCG
GGCTATCCCTATGACGTCCCGGACTATGCAGGATCCTATCCATATGACGTTCCAGATTACGCTGCTTAAG
CTTCTCTAGCTAGAGTCGATCGACAAGCTCGAGTTTCTCCATAATAATGTGTGAGTAGTTCCCAGATAAG
GGAATTAGGGTTCCTATAGGGTTTCGCTCATGTGTTGAGCATATAAGAAACCCTTAGTATGTATTTGTAT
TTGTAAAATACTTCTATCAATAAAATTTCTAATTCCTAAAACCAAAATCCAGTACTAAAATCCAGAT
Features (pLannotate 1.2.2; 18 found; start..end, strand, type, name):
     46..70      +  misc_feature   RB T-DNA repeat: right border repeat from nopaline C58 T-DNA
    182..202     -  CDS            TetR (fragment): tetracycline resistance regulatory protein; tetR
    229..1374    -  CDS            trfA: TRFA_ECOLX - Experimental evidence at protein level: Swiss-Prot protein existence level 1. Also involved in plasmid copy number control, promoting intermolecular coupling of protein bound iterons at oriV, which inhibits replication initiation. From Escherichia coli.
   1710..2298    -  rep_origin     ori: high-copy-number ColE1/pMB1/pBR322/pUC origin of replication
   2469..3329    -  CDS            AmpR: β-lactamase; bla; confers resistance to ampicillin, carbenicillin, and related antibiotics
   3330..3434    -  promoter       AmpR promoter: bla
   3521..4152    -  rep_origin     oriV: incP origin of replication
   4244..4268    +  misc_feature   LB T-DNA repeat: left border repeat from nopaline C58 T-DNA
   4376..5182    +  CDS            IBMP_CAMVB (fragment): Experimental evidence at protein level: Swiss-Prot protein existence level 1. Enhances the ribosomal termination-reinitiation event leading to the translation of major open reading frames on the polycistronic viral RNAs. From Cauliflower mosaic virus (strain Bari 1) (CaMV).
   5366..5711    +  promoter       CaMV 35S promoter: strong constitutive promoter from cauliflower mosaic virus
   5663..5709    +  promoter       minimal CaMV 35S promoter: minimal 35S promoter from cauliflower mosaic virus
   5740..5793    +  misc_feature   TMV Ω: translational enhancer from the tobacco mosaic virus 5'-leader sequence (Gallie et al., 1988)
   5802..5975    +  CDS            RBCS-1A (fragment): RBS1A_ARATH - Also known as ATS1A. Experimental evidence at protein level: Swiss-Prot protein existence level 1. RuBisCO catalyzes two reactions: the carboxylation of D- ribulose 1,5-bisphosphate, the primary event in carbon dioxide fixation, as well as the oxidative fragmentation of the pentose substrate. Both reactions occur simultaneously and in competition at the same active site. Although the small subunit is not catalytic it is essential for maximal activity. From Arabidopsis thaliana (Mouse-ear cress).
   6079..6159    +  CDS            RBCS-1A (fragment): RBS1A_ARATH - Also known as ATS1A. Experimental evidence at protein level: Swiss-Prot protein existence level 1. RuBisCO catalyzes two reactions: the carboxylation of D- ribulose 1,5-bisphosphate, the primary event in carbon dioxide fixation, as well as the oxidative fragmentation of the pentose substrate. Both reactions occur simultaneously and in competition at the same active site. Although the small subunit is not catalytic it is essential for maximal activity. From Arabidopsis thaliana (Mouse-ear cress).
   6151..6702    +  CDS            HSP21 (fragment): HS25P_ARATH - Also known as HSP25.3. Experimental evidence at protein level: Swiss-Prot protein existence level 1. Chaperone protein required for seedling and chloroplast development under heat stress, probably by maintaining plastid-encoded RNA polymerase (PEP)-dependent transcription. From Arabidopsis thaliana (Mouse-ear cress).
   6713..6903    +  CDS            VC155 (fragment): C-terminal fragment of mVenus for use in bimolecular fluorescence complementation (BiFC) (Kodama and Hu, 2010)
   6904..6993    +  CDS            3xHA: three tandem HA epitope tags
   7034..1       +  polyA_signal   CaMV poly(A) signal (across the origin): cauliflower mosaic virus polyadenylation signal
