[The description below was written by a language model from this plasmid's Addgene catalogue record and pLannotate feature annotations shown in this document.]
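Description:
pLBT0050 is a Level 1 Golden Gate/MoClo module built in the pICH47751 backbone, a synthetic-biology acceptor vector that holds a single transcription unit at position 3 in the forward orientation for later assembly into multigene plant constructs. The 7.2 kb plasmid is maintained in E. coli at high copy through a ColE1/pUC-type origin and selected with ampicillin via the bla gene. It also carries the broad-host-range incP oriV with the trfA replication initiator, and nopaline-type left and right T-DNA border repeats flank the cargo, so the backbone is of the binary type compatible with Agrobacterium-mediated delivery to plant cells. A short TetR fragment is annotated as a backbone remnant.

The payload is a plant expression cassette driven by the CaMV 35S promoter; upstream flanking viral sequence is annotated as a fragment of a CaMV open reading frame. The promoter is followed by the TMV Ω 5' leader, which enhances translation. The coding region begins with the chloroplast transit peptide region of the Arabidopsis RuBisCO small subunit (RBCS-1A, annotated as two fragments), fused to the mature portion of Arabidopsis HSP21, a chloroplast small heat shock chaperone. This is followed by a C-terminal fragment of a Venus-type YFP (VC155) and a 3xHA epitope tag, and the unit ends with the CaMV 35S 3' UTR and polyadenylation signal.

The module belongs to the MoBiFC toolkit for bimolecular fluorescence complementation analysis of protein-protein interactions in chloroplasts. The cYFP-tagged HSP21 restores fluorescence only when brought close to a partner carrying the complementary N-terminal YFP fragment, while the HA tag allows immunodetection of the fusion.
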