Addgene plasmid #172801: pLBT0050
Purpose: Level 1 module containing 35S-HSP21-cYFP_P3 F
Depositing lab: Benjamin Field. Depositing organization: CNRS DR12, Delegation Provence et Corse. Publication: MoBiFC: development of a modular bimolecular fluorescence complementation toolkit for the analysis of chloroplast protein-protein interactions. Velay F, Soula M, Mehrez M, Belbachir C, D'Alessandro S, Laloi C, Crete P, Field B. Plant Methods. 2022 May 26;18(1):69. doi: 10.1186/s13007-022-00902-1. PubMed 35619173.
Backbone
  Vector backbone: pICH47751
  Backbone manufacturer: Engler et al. 2014
  Vector type: Synthetic Biology
Growth in bacteria
  Bacterial resistance: Ampicillin, 100 μg/mL
  Growth temperature: 37°C
  Growth strain: DH5alpha
  Copy number: High Copy
Gene/Insert
  Gene/Insert name: p35S-5UTMV-CTPSSU-mHSP21-cYFP3XHA-3U+TER35S
  Species: A. thaliana (mustard weed)
  Cloning method: Restriction Enzyme; 5′ cloning site Unknown (unknown if destroyed)
Terms and licenses: Academic/Nonprofit Terms; Industry Terms: Not Available to Industry
Depositor comments: Please visit https://www.biorxiv.org/content/10.1101/2021.03.01.433373v1 for bioRxiv preprint.
How to cite: pLBT0050 was a gift from Benjamin Field (Addgene plasmid # 172801 ; http://n2t.net/addgene:172801 ; RRID:Addgene_172801)
